Addgene plasmid #163251: B8LUI6
Purpose: Inducible expression of UniProt identifier B8LUI6
Depositing lab: Martin Engqvist. Depositing organization: Chalmers University of Technology. Publication: Experimental and computational investigation of enzyme functional annotations uncovers misannotation in the EC 1.1.3.15 enzyme class. Rembeza E, Engqvist MKM. PLoS Comput Biol. 2021 Sep 23;17(9):e1009446. doi: 10.1371/journal.pcbi.1009446. eCollection 2021 Sep. PubMed 34555022.
Backbone
  Vector backbone: pET21a(+)
  Vector type: Bacterial Expression
Growth in bacteria
  Bacterial resistance: Ampicillin, 100 μg/mL
  Growth temperature: 37°C
  Growth strain: DH5alpha
  Copy number: High Copy
Gene/Insert
  Gene/Insert name: B8LUI6 (alt name: flavoprotein oxidoreductase)
  Species: Talaromyces stipitatus
  Promoter: T7
  Tag / fusion protein: T7 (N terminal on backbone); 10xHis (C terminal on backbone)
  Cloning method: Unknown
  Sequencing primers: 5′ T7; 3′ T7-term
Terms and licenses: Academic/Nonprofit Terms; Industry Terms: Not Available to Industry
Depositor comments: Insert name is a UniProt identifier
How to cite: B8LUI6 was a gift from Martin Engqvist (Addgene plasmid # 163251 ; http://n2t.net/addgene:163251 ; RRID:Addgene_163251)
