[The description below was written by a language model from this plasmid's Addgene catalogue record and pLannotate feature annotations shown in this document.]
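Description:
B8LUI6 is a bacterial expression plasmid built on the pET21a(+) backbone that carries the coding sequence for the Talaromyces stipitatus protein with UniProt identifier B8LUI6, annotated as a flavoprotein oxidoreductase. It is propagated in E. coli under ampicillin selection through the β-lactamase gene and its own promoter, and replicates from a ColE1/pMB1-type origin. The catalogue lists it as high copy, although the feature table also shows the rop gene and the bom region inherited from pBR322, which normally moderate copy number. An f1 origin is present for single-stranded DNA production, and short tetracycline-resistance fragments flanking the lacI region are non-functional backbone remnants.

Expression is driven by a T7 promoter followed directly by a lac operator and the strong phage T7 gene 10 ribosome binding site, with a T7 terminator downstream. The plasmid-borne lacI gene supplies lac repressor, so transcription stays low until IPTG or lactose is added in a host that provides T7 RNA polymerase. The insert itself is not annotated as a single feature. It lies in the region between the ribosome binding site and the His tag, and the only hit there is a short fragment near its start resembling a plant cytochrome b5, which may reflect a cytochrome b5-like domain in the fungal protein. The record lists an N-terminal T7 tag and a C-terminal 10xHis tag. The annotation detects a 9xHis feature spanning the sequence origin but no T7 tag, so the N-terminal tag cannot be confirmed from the table. The His tag allows metal-affinity purification. The associated work concerns experimental testing of enzyme functional annotations in the EC 1.1.3.15 class, for which this plasmid supplies recombinant protein.
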