Features (pLannotate 1.2.2; 19 found; start..end, strand, type, name):
     28..77      +  CDS            SET1 (fragment): solubility-enhancement tag derived from T7 phage gene 10B
     85..132     +  terminator     T7 terminator: transcription terminator for bacteriophage T7 RNA polymerase
    169..624     +  rep_origin     f1 ori (sequence partly withheld): f1 bacteriophage origin of replication; arrow indicates direction of (+) strand synthesis
    651..755     +  promoter       AmpR promoter: bla
    756..1616    +  CDS            AmpR: β-lactamase; bla; confers resistance to ampicillin, carbenicillin, and related antibiotics
   1787..2375    +  rep_origin     ori: high-copy-number ColE1/pMB1/pBR322/pUC origin of replication
   2561..2703    -  misc_feature   bom: basis of mobility region from pBR322
   2805..2996    -  CDS            rop: Rop protein, which maintains plasmids at low copy number; rop
   3013..3393    +  CDS            YPB1_ECOLX: Protein predicted: Swiss-Prot protein existence level 4. From Escherichia coli.
   3465..3756    -  CDS            TcR (fragment): tetracycline efflux protein; tet; confers resistance to tetracycline
   3771..3792    -  protein_bind   CAP binding site: CAP binding activates transcription in the presence of cAMP. E. coli catabolite activator protein
   3805..4887    -  CDS            lacI: lac repressor; lacI; The lac repressor binds to the lac operator to inhibit transcription in E. coli. This inhibition can be relieved by adding lactose or isopropyl-β-D-thiogalactopyranoside (IPTG).
   4888..4965    -  promoter       lacI promoter: lacI
   4973..5252    -  CDS            TcR (fragment): tetracycline efflux protein; tet; confers resistance to tetracycline
   5274..5292    +  promoter       T7 promoter: promoter for bacteriophage T7 RNA polymerase
   5293..5317    +  protein_bind   lac operator: The lac repressor binds to the lac operator to inhibit transcription in E. coli. This inhibition can be relieved by adding lactose or isopropyl-β-D-thiogalactopyranoside (IPTG). lac repressor encoded by lacI
   5332..5354    +  RBS            RBS: efficient ribosome binding site from bacteriophage T7 gene 10 (Olins and Rangwala, 1989)
   5365..5526    +  CDS            CB5-A (fragment): CYB5A_ARATH - Also known as CB5-D Experimental evidence at protein level: Swiss-Prot protein existence level 1. From Arabidopsis thaliana (Mouse-ear cress).
   6862..15      +  CDS            9xHis (across the origin): 9xHis affinity tag
>Addgene plasmid #163251 | B8LUI6 | depositor full sequence | sequence record 316375 | Full Sequence
CACCACCACCACCACCACTGAGATCCGGCTGCTAACAAAGCCCGAAAGGAAGCTGAGTTGGCTGCTGCCA
CCGCTGAGCAATAACTAGCATAACCCCTTGGGGCCTCTAAACGGGTCTTGAGGGGTTTTTTGCTGAAAGG
AGGAACTATATCCGGATTGGCGAATGGG
[124 nt withheld, positions 169-292]
C
[91 nt withheld, positions 294-384]
A
[49 nt withheld, positions 386-434]
CCTTTGACGTTGGAGTCCACGTTCTTT
[37 nt withheld, positions 462-498]
ACCCTATCTCGGTCTATTCTTTTGATTTATAAGGGATTTTGCCGATTTCGGCCTATTGGTTAAAAAATGA
GCTGATTTAACAAAAATTTAACGCGAATTTTAACAAAATATTAACGTTTACAATTTCAGGTGGCACTTTT
CGGGGAAATGTGCGCGGAACCCCTATTTGTTTATTTTTCTAAATACATTCAAATATGTATCCGCTCATGA
GACAATAACCCTGATAAATGCTTCAATAATATTGAAAAAGGAAGAGTATGAGTATTCAACATTTCCGTGT
CGCCCTTATTCCCTTTTTTGCGGCATTTTGCCTTCCTGTTTTTGCTCACCCAGAAACGCTGGTGAAAGTA
AAAGATGCTGAAGATCAGTTGGGTGCACGAGTGGGTTACATCGAACTGGATCTCAACAGCGGTAAGATCC
TTGAGAGTTTTCGCCCCGAAGAACGTTTTCCAATGATGAGCACTTTTAAAGTTCTGCTATGTGGCGCGGT
ATTATCCCGTATTGACGCCGGGCAAGAGCAACTCGGTCGCCGCATACACTATTCTCAGAATGACTTGGTT
GAGTACTCACCAGTCACAGAAAAGCATCTTACGGATGGCATGACAGTAAGAGAATTATGCAGTGCTGCCA
TAACCATGAGTGATAACACTGCGGCCAACTTACTTCTGACAACGATCGGAGGACCGAAGGAGCTAACCGC
TTTTTTGCACAACATGGGGGATCATGTAACTCGCCTTGATCGTTGGGAACCGGAGCTGAATGAAGCCATA
CCAAACGACGAGCGTGACACCACGATGCCTGCAGCAATGGCAACAACGTTGCGCAAACTATTAACTGGCG
AACTACTTACTCTAGCTTCCCGGCAACAATTAATAGACTGGATGGAGGCGGATAAAGTTGCAGGACCACT
TCTGCGCTCGGCCCTTCCGGCTGGCTGGTTTATTGCTGATAAATCTGGAGCCGGTGAGCGTGGGTCTCGC
GGTATCATTGCAGCACTGGGGCCAGATGGTAAGCCCTCCCGTATCGTAGTTATCTACACGACGGGGAGTC
AGGCAACTATGGATGAACGAAATAGACAGATCGCTGAGATAGGTGCCTCACTGATTAAGCATTGGTAACT
GTCAGACCAAGTTTACTCATATATACTTTAGATTGATTTAAAACTTCATTTTTAATTTAAAAGGATCTAG
GTGAAGATCCTTTTTGATAATCTCATGACCAAAATCCCTTAACGTGAGTTTTCGTTCCACTGAGCGTCAG
ACCCCGTAGAAAAGATCAAAGGATCTTCTTGAGATCCTTTTTTTCTGCGCGTAATCTGCTGCTTGCAAAC
AAAAAAACCACCGCTACCAGCGGTGGTTTGTTTGCCGGATCAAGAGCTACCAACTCTTTTTCCGAAGGTA
ACTGGCTTCAGCAGAGCGCAGATACCAAATACTGTCCTTCTAGTGTAGCCGTAGTTAGGCCACCACTTCA
AGAACTCTGTAGCACCGCCTACATACCTCGCTCTGCTAATCCTGTTACCAGTGGCTGCTGCCAGTGGCGA
TAAGTCGTGTCTTACCGGGTTGGACTCAAGACGATAGTTACCGGATAAGGCGCAGCGGTCGGGCTGAACG
GGGGGTTCGTGCACACAGCCCAGCTTGGAGCGAACGACCTACACCGAACTGAGATACCTACAGCGTGAGC
TATGAGAAAGCGCCACGCTTCCCGAAGGGAGAAAGGCGGACAGGTATCCGGTAAGCGGCAGGGTCGGAAC
AGGAGAGCGCACGAGGGAGCTTCCAGGGGGAAACGCCTGGTATCTTTATAGTCCTGTCGGGTTTCGCCAC
CTCTGACTTGAGCGTCGATTTTTGTGATGCTCGTCAGGGGGGCGGAGCCTATGGAAAAACGCCAGCAACG
CGGCCTTTTTACGGTTCCTGGCCTTTTGCTGGCCTTTTGCTCACATGTTCTTTCCTGCGTTATCCCCTGA
TTCTGTGGATAACCGTATTACCGCCTTTGAGTGAGCTGATACCGCTCGCCGCAGCCGAACGACCGAGCGC
AGCGAGTCAGTGAGCGAGGAAGCGGAAGAGCGCCTGATGCGGTATTTTCTCCTTACGCATCTGTGCGGTA
TTTCACACCGCATATATGGTGCACTCTCAGTACAATCTGCTCTGATGCCGCATAGTTAAGCCAGTATACA
CTCCGCTATCGCTACGTGACTGGGTCATGGCTGCGCCCCGACACCCGCCAACACCCGCTGACGCGCCCTG
ACGGGCTTGTCTGCTCCCGGCATCCGCTTACAGACAAGCTGTGACCGTCTCCGGGAGCTGCATGTGTCAG
AGGTTTTCACCGTCATCACCGAAACGCGCGAGGCAGCTGCGGTAAAGCTCATCAGCGTGGTCGTGAAGCG
ATTCACAGATGTCTGCCTGTTCATCCGCGTCCAGCTCGTTGAGTTTCTCCAGAAGCGTTAATGTCTGGCT
TCTGATAAAGCGGGCCATGTTAAGGGCGGTTTTTTCCTGTTTGGTCACTGATGCCTCCGTGTAAGGGGGA
TTTCTGTTCATGGGGGTAATGATACCGATGAAACGAGAGAGGATGCTCACGATACGGGTTACTGATGATG
AACATGCCCGGTTACTGGAACGTTGTGAGGGTAAACAACTGGCGGTATGGATGCGGCGGGACCAGAGAAA
AATCACTCAGGGTCAATGCCAGCGCTTCGTTAATACAGATGTAGGTGTTCCACAGGGTAGCCAGCAGCAT
CCTGCGATGCAGATCCGGAACATAATGGTGCAGGGCGCTGACTTCCGCGTTTCCAGACTTTACGAAACAC
GGAAACCGAAGACCATTCATGTTGTTGCTCAGGTCGCAGACGTTTTGCAGCAGCAGTCGCTTCACGTTCG
CTCGCGTATCGGTGATTCATTCTGCTAACCAGTAAGGCAACCCCGCCAGCCTAGCCGGGTCCTCAACGAC
AGGAGCACGATCATGCGCACCCGTGGGGCCGCCATGCCGGCGATAATGGCCTGCTTCTCGCCGAAACGTT
TGGTGGCGGGACCAGTGACGAAGGCTTGAGCGAGGGCGTGCAAGATTCCGAATACCGCAAGCGACAGGCC
GATCATCGTCGCGCTCCAGCGAAAGCGGTCCTCGCCGAAAATGACCCAGAGCGCTGCCGGCACCTGTCCT
ACGAGTTGCATGATAAAGAAGACAGTCATAAGTGCGGCGACGATAGTCATGCCCCGCGCCCACCGGAAGG
AGCTGACTGGGTTGAAGGCTCTCAAGGGCATCGGTCGAGATCCCGGTGCCTAATGAGTGAGCTAACTTAC
ATTAATTGCGTTGCGCTCACTGCCCGCTTTCCAGTCGGGAAACCTGTCGTGCCAGCTGCATTAATGAATC
GGCCAACGCGCGGGGAGAGGCGGTTTGCGTATTGGGCGCCAGGGTGGTTTTTCTTTTCACCAGTGAGACG
GGCAACAGCTGATTGCCCTTCACCGCCTGGCCCTGAGAGAGTTGCAGCAAGCGGTCCACGCTGGTTTGCC
CCAGCAGGCGAAAATCCTGTTTGATGGTGGTTAACGGCGGGATATAACATGAGCTGTCTTCGGTATCGTC
GTATCCCACTACCGAGATATCCGCACCAACGCGCAGCCCGGACTCGGTAATGGCGCGCATTGCGCCCAGC
GCCATCTGATCGTTGGCAACCAGCATCGCAGTGGGAACGATGCCCTCATTCAGCATTTGCATGGTTTGTT
GAAAACCGGACATGGCACTCCAGTCGCCTTCCCGTTCCGCTATCGGCTGAATTTGATTGCGAGTGAGATA
TTTATGCCAGCCAGCCAGACGCAGACGCGCCGAGACAGAACTTAATGGGCCCGCTAACAGCGCGATTTGC
TGGTGACCCAATGCGACCAGATGCTCCACGCCCAGTCGCGTACCGTCTTCATGGGAGAAAATAATACTGT
TGATGGGTGTCTGGTCAGAGACATCAAGAAATAACGCCGGAACATTAGTGCAGGCAGCTTCCACAGCAAT
GGCATCCTGGTCATCCAGCGGATAGTTAATGATCAGCCCACTGACGCGTTGCGCGAGAAGATTGTGCACC
GCCGCTTTACAGGCTTCGACGCCGCTTCGTTCTACCATCGACACCACCACGCTGGCACCCAGTTGATCGG
CGCGAGATTTAATCGCCGCGACAATTTGCGACGGCGCGTGCAGGGCCAGACTGGAGGTGGCAACGCCAAT
CAGCAACGACTGTTTGCCCGCCAGTTGTTGTGCCACGCGGTTGGGAATGTAATTCAGCTCCGCCATCGCC
GCTTCCACTTTTTCCCGCGTTTTCGCAGAAACGTGGCTGGCCTGGTTCACCACGCGGGAAACGGTCTGAT
AAGAGACACCGGCATACTCTGCGACATCGTATAACGTTACTGGTTTCACATTCACCACCCTGAATTGACT
CTCTTCCGGGCGCTATCATGCCATACCGCGAAAGGTTTTGCGCCATTCGATGGTGTCCGGGATCTCGACG
CTCTCCCTTATGCGACTCCTGCATTAGGAAGCAGCCCAGTAGTAGGTTGAGGCCGTTGAGCACCGCCGCC
GCAAGGAATGGTGCATGCAAGGAGATGGCGCCCAACAGTCCCCCGGCCACGGGGCCTGCCACCATACCCA
CGCCGAAACAAGCGCTCATGAGCCCGAAGTGGCGAGCCCGATCTTCCCCATCGGTGATGTCGGCGATATA
GGCGCCAGCAACCGCACCTGTGGCGCCGGTGATGCCGGCCACGATGCGTCCGGCGTAGAGGATCGAGATC
TCGATCCCGCGAAATTAATACGACTCACTATAGGGGAATTGTGAGCGGATAACAATTCCCCTCTAGAAAT
AATTTTGTTTAACTTTAAGAAGGAGATATACATATGACATCTGATAAATTAATAAGCGTTACTGAGATTG
CTCGACATAATACAGCTTCGGACTGTTGGCTTGTAGTTGATGGTCAGGTTTGGGATTTCACAGAGTTTCA
CGAAGAACATCCTGGCGGTAGCGCCATCATTCTGAAATATGCTGGCAGAGATGCAACTAAACCATACAAC
GAAGTCCACTCCCCTTCTACTATCCGAAAGTACCTTCATCCAGACAAGCTGAAAGGCGTTCTTGATACTA
GCACTATTAACGACGAGTGGCTGAAAGAGCCCCCGGCCGAAAACACTAGGGTTATGCTAGACAACGAGAA
ACCCCCACTCCACACCCTGATCAATGCTCATGATTTTGAGATAGTTGCTAGCAAGACAGCTAACAAGAAG
ACCTGGGCTTTCTATTCAAGCGCTGCTACAGATTTGATAACTAGAGACGCCAATAAATCTTGCTTCGATA
GGATATGGTTCCGACCCAGGATTATGCGAAATGTCCGTAGCGTTGATACGAGGACCTCTATCATGGGTGT
AGAGTCATCCCTGCCTTTATTTGTCAGTCCTGCTGCAATGGCTAAATTGATCCACCCCGATGGAGAACGA
GCCATTGCTAAAGCTTGTTATGAAAAGGGAATTCTTCAAGGCGTTTCTAACAACTCGAGCTATTCAATTG
AAGAGTTGGCCGAAACTGCTCCAAACGGCAAATTCTTCTTTCAGCTTTACGTCTCTCCTGATAGAGAAAA
GAGTGCTTCCCTGATTAGGAAAGTGTCTTCGCTGCCCCAGTTTAAAGCTATTCACATAACGGTTGATGCC
GCTTGGCCAGGTAAACGTGAGGCCGACGAAAGAGTGAAAGTCGACGAGTCGACTTCAGTACCAATGTCAG
ATGCTAAGGCCAAGAACGACAAGAAAGGCGGCGGAATCGGCAGATTAATGGCTGGCCACATAGACCCGGC
TCTTACGTGGGACGACATCGCTTTTGTCAGGCGTCACACCCACCTTCCTATCTGCTTGAAGGGTATTATG
TCTGCTGATGACGCTATATTAGCCATGAAGGCTGGAGTAGACGGTATATTGTTATCTAACCACGGTGGTA
GAAATCTCGATACATCTCCACCATCCATTATCACATTACTGGAGCTTCAGCGACGTGCACCAGAAGTGTT
TGACTGTATGGAAGTCTATGTTGACTCAGGGATTCGTCGAGGAACTGATACGCTAAAAGCTGTTGCCTTA
GGCGCCACCGCAGTGGGTATGGGAAGATCAATGCTTTTCGCAACCAATTACGGGCAGGAAGGTGTGGAGC
ATCTTATTGATATTATGAGAGACGAATTAGAAACTGCAATGCGAAATAATGGTATTACCAGCCTCGACGA
GGCCTCTCCAGAGCTTGTAAACACTGGTGATGTTGATCATTTGGTTCCCGCTGGAAGACTGCATCAATAT
GCAAGAAAGGTTGCTAAGTCCCGACAGAAATTGTTGGCTGCAAAGCTGGCTGCTGCCTTGGAACACCACC
ATCAC
