>Addgene plasmid #163251 | B8LUI6 | depositor partial sequence | sequence record 316376 | insert gene sequence
ATGACATCTGATAAATTAATAAGCGTTACTGAGATTGCTCGACATAATACAGCTTCGGACTGTTGGCTTG
TAGTTGATGGTCAGGTTTGGGATTTCACAGAGTTTCACGAAGAACATCCTGGCGGTAGCGCCATCATTCT
GAAATATGCTGGCAGAGATGCAACTAAACCATACAACGAAGTCCACTCCCCTTCTACTATCCGAAAGTAC
CTTCATCCAGACAAGCTGAAAGGCGTTCTTGATACTAGCACTATTAACGACGAGTGGCTGAAAGAGCCCC
CGGCCGAAAACACTAGGGTTATGCTAGACAACGAGAAACCCCCACTCCACACCCTGATCAATGCTCATGA
TTTTGAGATAGTTGCTAGCAAGACAGCTAACAAGAAGACCTGGGCTTTCTATTCAAGCGCTGCTACAGAT
TTGATAACTAGAGACGCCAATAAATCTTGCTTCGATAGGATATGGTTCCGACCCAGGATTATGCGAAATG
TCCGTAGCGTTGATACGAGGACCTCTATCATGGGTGTAGAGTCATCCCTGCCTTTATTTGTCAGTCCTGC
TGCAATGGCTAAATTGATCCACCCCGATGGAGAACGAGCCATTGCTAAAGCTTGTTATGAAAAGGGAATT
CTTCAAGGCGTTTCTAACAACTCGAGCTATTCAATTGAAGAGTTGGCCGAAACTGCTCCAAACGGCAAAT
TCTTCTTTCAGCTTTACGTCTCTCCTGATAGAGAAAAGAGTGCTTCCCTGATTAGGAAAGTGTCTTCGCT
GCCCCAGTTTAAAGCTATTCACATAACGGTTGATGCCGCTTGGCCAGGTAAACGTGAGGCCGACGAAAGA
GTGAAAGTCGACGAGTCGACTTCAGTACCAATGTCAGATGCTAAGGCCAAGAACGACAAGAAAGGCGGCG
GAATCGGCAGATTAATGGCTGGCCACATAGACCCGGCTCTTACGTGGGACGACATCGCTTTTGTCAGGCG
TCACACCCACCTTCCTATCTGCTTGAAGGGTATTATGTCTGCTGATGACGCTATATTAGCCATGAAGGCT
GGAGTAGACGGTATATTGTTATCTAACCACGGTGGTAGAAATCTCGATACATCTCCACCATCCATTATCA
CATTACTGGAGCTTCAGCGACGTGCACCAGAAGTGTTTGACTGTATGGAAGTCTATGTTGACTCAGGGAT
TCGTCGAGGAACTGATACGCTAAAAGCTGTTGCCTTAGGCGCCACCGCAGTGGGTATGGGAAGATCAATG
CTTTTCGCAACCAATTACGGGCAGGAAGGTGTGGAGCATCTTATTGATATTATGAGAGACGAATTAGAAA
CTGCAATGCGAAATAATGGTATTACCAGCCTCGACGAGGCCTCTCCAGAGCTTGTAAACACTGGTGATGT
TGATCATTTGGTTCCCGCTGGAAGACTGCATCAATATGCAAGAAAGGTTGCTAAGTCCCGACAGAAATTG
TTGGCTGCAAAGCTGGCTGCTGCCTTGGAACACCACCATCAC
